>Addgene plasmid #35005 | p6604 MSCV-IP N-HAonly PP2CA | addgene partial sequence | sequence record 43385 | pLXSN-5
CCCTCACTCCTTCTCTAGGCGCCGGAATTAGATCTGCCACCATGCTCGATGGAGGATACCCATACGATGT
TCCAGATTACGCTGCTCGAGGTTATCAAACAAGTTTGTACAAAAAAGTTGGCATGGACGAGAAGGTGTTC
ACCAAGGAGCTGGACCAGTGGATCGAGCAGCTGAACGAGTGCAAGCAGCTGTCCGAGTCCCAGGTCAAGA
GCCTCTGCGAGAAGGCTAAAGAAATCCTGACAAAAGAATCCAACGTGCAAGAGGTTCGATGTCCAGTTAC
TGTCTGTGGAGATGTGCATGGGCAATTTCATGATCTCATGGAACTGTTTAGAATTGGTGGCAAATCACCA
GATACAAATTACTTGTTTATGGGAGATTATGTTGACAGAGGATATTATTCAGTTGAAACAGTTACACTGC
TTGTAGCTCTTAAGGTTCGTTACCGTGAACGCATCACCATTCTTCGAGGGAATCATGAGAGCAGACAGAT
CACACAAGTTTATGGTTTCTATGATGAATGTTTAAGAAAATATGGAAATGCAAATGTTTGGAAATATTTT
ACAGATCTTTTTGACTATCTTCCTCTCACTGCCTTGGTGGATGGGCAGATCTTCTGTCTACATGGTGGTC
TCTCGCCATCTATAGATACACTGGATCATATCAGAGCACTTGATCGCCTACAAGAAGTTCCCCATGAGGG
TCCAATGTGTGACTTGCTGTGGTCAGATCCAGATGACCGTGGTGGTTGGGGTATATCTCCTCGAGGAGCT
GGTTACACCTTTGGGCAAGATATTTCTGAGACATTTAATCATGCCAATGGCCTCACGTTGGTGTCTAGAG
CTCACCAGCTAGTGATGGAGGGATATAACTGGTGCCATGACCGGAATGTAGT
