[The description below was written by a language model from this plasmid's Addgene catalogue record.]
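Description:
p6604 MSCV-IP N-HAonly PP2CA is a retroviral mammalian expression plasmid built on the MSCV-IP N-HAonly backbone (about 8.1 kb without insert), a murine stem cell virus vector. According to the record, this backbone is a derivative of an N-terminal tandem affinity tag vector that was modified to remove the Flag epitope, leaving HA as the only tag. The plasmid is propagated in E. coli under ampicillin selection, and transduced or transfected mammalian cells are selected with puromycin. The "IP" in the name conventionally denotes an IRES-puromycin cassette that links marker expression to the same LTR-driven transcript, although no feature table is provided to confirm this arrangement.

The insert, PP2CA, was introduced by Gateway recombination and is expressed from the MSCV LTR as a fusion protein carrying an N-terminal HA tag supplied by the backbone. The record lists the insert species as human, yet the linked Entrez Gene entry is the Arabidopsis thaliana protein phosphatase 2CA (AHG3). These two fields conflict. The gene link may be a name-matching error, but the exact identity of the open reading frame cannot be resolved from the catalogue fields alone.

As a retroviral vector, the plasmid would be packaged into virus in cells that supply the viral structural proteins in trans, allowing stable integration and creation of puromycin-resistant cell lines expressing the HA-tagged protein. The associated study was a systematic survey of interactions between host cell proteins and E7 oncoproteins from diverse human papillomaviruses. This fits use of the construct for HA-based immunoprecipitation and validation of protein–protein interactions.
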