Addgene plasmid #35005: p6604 MSCV-IP N-HAonly PP2CA
Depositing lab: Peter Howley. Depositing organization: Harvard Medical School. Publication: Systematic identification of interactions between host cell proteins and E7 oncoproteins from diverse human papillomaviruses. White EA, Sowa ME, Tan MJ, Jeudy S, Hayes SD, Santha S, Munger K, Harper JW, Howley PM. Proc Natl Acad Sci U S A. 2012 Jan 9. 10.1073/pnas.1116776109 PubMed 22232672.
Backbone
  Vector backbone: MSCV-IP N-HAonly
  Backbone size w/o insert (bp): 8100
  Modifications to backbone: NTap mod. by E.White to remove Flag
  Vector type: Mammalian Expression, Retroviral
  Selectable markers: Puromycin
Growth in bacteria
  Bacterial resistance: Ampicillin, 100 μg/mL
  Growth temperature: 37°C
  Growth strain: DH5alpha
  Copy number: Unknown
Gene/Insert
  Gene/Insert name: PP2CA
  Species: H. sapiens (human)
  Entrez Gene: PP2CA (a.k.a. AT3G11410, AHG3, ARABIDOPSIS THALIANA PROTEIN PHOSPHATASE 2CA, ATPP2CA, protein phosphatase 2CA)
  Promoter: MSCV LTR
  Tag / fusion protein: HA (N terminal on backbone)
  Cloning method: Gateway Cloning
  Sequencing primers: 5′ 5' CTACATCGTGACCTGGGAAGC 3'
Terms and licenses: Academic/Nonprofit Terms; Industry Terms: Not Available to Industry
How to cite: p6604 MSCV-IP N-HAonly PP2CA was a gift from Peter Howley (Addgene plasmid # 35005 ; http://n2t.net/addgene:35005 ; RRID:Addgene_35005)
